Addgene plasmid #180509: pCAT079
Purpose: Plasmid expressing mammalian codon optimized wt DpbCasX, sgRNAv2 scaffold, and restriction sites to clone in new spacers
Depositing lab: Jennifer Doudna. Depositing organization: University of California, Berkeley. Publication: Chimeric CRISPR-CasX enzymes and guide RNAs for improved genome editing activity. Tsuchida CA, Zhang S, Doost MS, Zhao Y, Wang J, O'Brien E, Fang H, Li CP, Li D, Hai ZY, Chuck J, Brotzmann J, Vartoumian A, Burstein D, Chen XW, Nogales E, Doudna JA, Liu JG. Mol Cell. 2022 Mar 17;82(6):1199-1209.e6. doi: 10.1016/j.molcel.2022.02.002. Epub 2022 Feb 25. PubMed 35219382.
Backbone
  Vector backbone: pBLO62.4
  Backbone size w/o insert (bp): 4849
  Total vector size (bp): 7909
  Vector type: Mammalian Expression, CRISPR
Growth in bacteria
  Bacterial resistance: Ampicillin, 100 μg/mL
  Growth temperature: 37°C
  Growth strain: DH5alpha
  Copy number: High Copy
Gene/Insert 1
  Gene/Insert name: CasX sgRNAv2
  Promoter: U6
  Cloning method: Gibson Cloning
  Sequencing primers: 5′ GCTGTTAGAGAGATAATTGG
Gene/Insert 2
  Gene/Insert name: DpbCasX
  Promoter: CAG
  Tag / fusion protein: SV40 NLS (N terminal on insert); SV40 NLS (C terminal on insert); 2x FLAG (C terminal on insert)
  Cloning method: Gibson Cloning
  Sequencing primers: 5′ AGGGTTTAAGGGATGGTTGG
Terms and licenses: Academic/Nonprofit Terms; Industry Terms: Not Available to Industry
How to cite: pCAT079 was a gift from Jennifer Doudna (Addgene plasmid # 180509 ; http://n2t.net/addgene:180509 ; RRID:Addgene_180509)
