[The description below was written by a language model from this plasmid's Addgene catalogue record and pLannotate feature annotations shown in this document.]
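Description:
pCAT079 is a high-copy mammalian expression and CRISPR plasmid built on the pBLO62.4 backbone (about 7.9 kb in total) that delivers both components of a CasX genome-editing system from a single vector. It is propagated in E. coli through a ColE1/pUC-type origin and selected with ampicillin via the bla gene and its native promoter. An f1/M13 phage origin is also annotated, along with short bom and rop fragments that appear to be backbone remnants.

The plasmid carries two expression units. A human U6 RNA polymerase III promoter drives the CasX sgRNAv2 scaffold, which is accompanied by restriction sites so that users can clone in new spacer sequences to retarget the nuclease. Downstream, a CAG-type promoter (CMV enhancer, chicken β-actin promoter and a hybrid intron) drives mammalian codon-optimized wild-type DpbCasX, which is flanked by SV40 nuclear localization signals at both termini and carries a C-terminal 2x FLAG tag for detection. The CasX coding region itself is not called by the automated annotation and corresponds to the large unannotated gap between the intron and the C-terminal NLS.

A puromycin N-acetyltransferase sequence follows the FLAG tags, upstream of the bGH polyadenylation signal. This placement suggests it is co-expressed with CasX to allow puromycin enrichment of transfected cells, although the record does not state how the two are linked. Only one AAV2 ITR is annotated, so the plasmid should not be assumed to be AAV-packageable. The depositor sequence and the sequencing-derived record differ slightly in length, and a tiny BleoR match is probably spurious. The plasmid serves as a wild-type DpbCasX construct with the sgRNAv2 scaffold for genome editing in mammalian cells.
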