Features (pLannotate 1.2.2; 18 found; start..end, strand, type, name):
      1..589     +  rep_origin     ori: high-copy-number ColE1/pMB1/pBR322/pUC origin of replication
    651..891     +  promoter       U6 promoter: RNA polymerase III promoter for human U6 snRNA
   1033..1318    +  enhancer       CMV enhancer: human cytomegalovirus immediate early enhancer; contains an 18-bp deletion relative to the standard CMV enhancer
   1320..1597    +  promoter       chicken β-actin promoter: No description available
   1598..1826    +  intron         hybrid intron: hybrid between chicken β-actin (CBA) and minute virus of mice (MMV) introns (Gray et al., 2011)
   4654..4673    -  CDS            BleoR (fragment): antibiotic-binding protein; Sh ble from Streptoalloteichus hindustanus; confers resistance to bleomycin, phleomycin, and Zeocin™
   4835..4855    +  CDS            SV40 NLS: nuclear localization signal of SV40 (simian virus 40) large T antigen
   4856..4872    +  CDS            5xFLAG (fragment): five tandem FLAG® epitope tags
   4883..4904    +  CDS            2xFLAG (fragment): two tandem FLAG® epitope tags
   4969..5566    +  CDS            PuroR (fragment): puromycin N-acetyltransferase; pac from Streptomyces; confers resistance to puromycin
   5606..5717    +  polyA_signal   bGH poly(A) signal: bovine growth hormone polyadenylation signal
   5822..5962    +  repeat_region  AAV2 ITR: inverted terminal repeat of adeno-associated virus serotype 2 inverted
   5967..6018    -  misc_feature   bom (fragment): basis of mobility region from pBR322
   6037..6417    +  rep_origin     M13 ori (sequence partly withheld): M13 bacteriophage origin of replication; arrow indicates direction of (+) strand synthesis
   6493..6542    -  misc_feature   bom (fragment): basis of mobility region from pBR322
   6644..6679    -  CDS            rop (fragment): Rop protein, which maintains plasmids at low copy number; rop
   6774..6878    +  promoter       AmpR promoter: bla
   6879..7739    +  CDS            AmpR: β-lactamase; bla; confers resistance to ampicillin, carbenicillin, and related antibiotics
>Addgene plasmid #180509 | pCAT079 | depositor full sequence | sequence record 351028 | pCAT079 sequence 7909 bps
TTGAGATCCTTTTTTTCTGCGCGTAATCTGCTGCTTGCAAACAAAAAAACCACCGCTACCAGCGGTGGTT
TGTTTGCCGGATCAAGAGCTACCAACTCTTTTTCCGAAGGTAACTGGCTTCAGCAGAGCGCAGATACCAA
ATACTGTCCTTCTAGTGTAGCCGTAGTTAGGCCACCACTTCAAGAACTCTGTAGCACCGCCTACATACCT
CGCTCTGCTAATCCTGTTACCAGTGGCTGCTGCCAGTGGCGATAAGTCGTGTCTTACCGGGTTGGACTCA
AGACGATAGTTACCGGATAAGGCGCAGCGGTCGGGCTGAACGGGGGGTTCGTGCACACAGCCCAGCTTGG
AGCGAACGACCTACACCGAACTGAGATACCTACAGCGTGAGCTATGAGAAAGCGCCACGCTTCCCGAAGG
GAGAAAGGCGGACAGGTATCCGGTAAGCGGCAGGGTCGGAACAGGAGAGCGCACGAGGGAGCTTCCAGGG
GGAAACGCCTGGTATCTTTATAGTCCTGTCGGGTTTCGCCACCTCTGACTTGAGCGTCGATTTTTGTGAT
GCTCGTCAGGGGGGCGGAGCCTATGGAAAAACGCCAGCAACGCGGCCTTTTTACGGTTCCTGGCCTTTTG
CTGGCCTTTTGCTCACATGTGAGGGCCTATTTCCCATGATTCCTTCATATTTGCATATACGATACAAGGC
TGTTAGAGAGATAATTGGAATTAATTTGACTGTAAACACAAAGATATTAGTACAAAATACGTGACGTAGA
AAGTAATAATTTCTTGGGTAGTTTGCAGTTTTAAAATTATGTTTTAAAATGGACTATCATATGCTTACCG
TAACTTGAAAGTATTTCGATTTCTTGGCTTTATATATCTTGTGGAAAGGACGAAACACCGGCGCTTTTAT
CTCATTACTTTGAGAGCCATCACCAGCGACTATGTCGTATGGGTAAAGCGCTTATTTATCGGAGAAACCG
ATAAATAAGAAGCATCAAAGGGGTCTTCGAGAAGACCCTTTTTTTTGGTACCCGTTACATAACTTACGGT
AAATGGCCCGCCTGGCTGACCGCCCAACGACCCCCGCCCATTGACGTCAATAGTAACGCCAATAGGGACT
TTCCATTGACGTCAATGGGTGGAGTATTTACGGTAAACTGCCCACTTGGCAGTACATCAAGTGTATCATA
TGCCAAGTACGCCCCCTATTGACGTCAATGACGGTAAATGGCCCGCCTGGCATTGTGCCCAGTACATGAC
CTTATGGGACTTTCCTACTTGGCAGTACATCTACGTATTAGTCATCGCTATTACCATGGTCGAGGTGAGC
CCCACGTTCTGCTTCACTCTCCCCATCTCCCCCCCCTCCCCACCCCCAATTTTGTATTTATTTATTTTTT
AATTATTTTGTGCAGCGATGGGGGCGGGGGGGGGGGGGGGGCGCGCGCCAGGCGGGGCGGGGCGGGGCGA
GGGGCGGGGCGGGGCGAGGCGGAGAGGTGCGGCGGCAGCCAATCAGAGCGGCGCGCTCCGAAAGTTTCCT
TTTATGGCGAGGCGGCGGCGGCGGCGGCCCTATAAAAAGCGAAGCGCGCGGCGGGCGGGAGTCGCTGCGA
CGCTGCCTTCGCCCCGTGCCCCGCTCCGCCGCCGCCTCGCGCCGCCCGCCCCGGCTCTGACTGACCGCGT
TACTCCCACAGGTGAGCGGGCGGGACGGCCCTTCTCCTCCGGGCTGTAATTAGCTGAGCAAGAGGTAAGG
GTTTAAGGGATGGTTGGTTGGTGGGGTATTAATGTTTAATTACCTGGAGCACCTGCCTGAAATCACTTTT
TTTCAGGTTGGACCGGTGCCACCATGGCCCCAAAGAAGAAGCGGAAGGTCAGCGAAAAGAGAATCAACAA
GATCAGGAAGAAGCTGAGCGCCGACAACGCCACCAAGCCTGTGTCTAGGAGTGGCCCCATGAAAACCCTG
CTCGTCAGAGTGATGACCGACGACCTGAAGAAGAGACTGGAAAAGAGGAGGAAGAAACCCGAAGTGATGC
CCCAAGTGATCAGCAACAACGCCGCCAACAACCTGAGAATGCTGCTGGACGACTACACCAAGATGAAGGA
AGCCATCCTGCAGGTCTACTGGCAAGAGTTCAAGGACGACCACGTGGGCCTGATGTGCAAGTTTGCCCAG
CCTGCCAGCAAGAAGATCGACCAGAACAAGCTGAAGCCCGAGATGGACGAGAAGGGCAATCTGACCACAG
CCGGCTTTGCCTGCTCTCAGTGTGGCCAGCCTCTGTTCGTGTACAAGCTGGAACAGGTGTCCGAGAAAGG
CAAGGCCTACACCAACTACTTCGGCAGATGTAACGTGGCCGAGCACGAGAAGCTGATTCTGCTGGCCCAG
CTGAAACCTGAGAAGGACTCTGATGAGGCCGTGACCTACAGCCTGGGCAAGTTTGGACAGAGAGCCCTGG
ACTTCTACAGCATCCACGTGACCAAAGAAAGCACACACCCCGTGAAGCCCCTGGCTCAGATCGCCGGCAA
TAGATACGCCTCTGGACCTGTGGGCAAAGCCCTGTCCGATGCCTGCATGGGAACAATCGCCAGCTTCCTG
AGCAAGTACCAGGACATCATCATCGAGCACCAGAAGGTGGTCAAGGGCAACCAGAAGAGACTGGAAAGCC
TGAGGGAGCTGGCCGGCAAAGAGAACCTGGAATACCCCAGCGTGACCCTGCCTCCTCAGCCTCACACAAA
AGAAGGCGTGGACGCCTACAACGAAGTGATCGCCAGAGTGAGAATGTGGGTCAACCTGAACCTGTGGCAG
AAGCTGAAACTGTCCAGGGACGACGCCAAGCCTCTGCTGAGACTGAAGGGCTTCCCTAGCTTCCCCGTGG
TGGAAAGAAGGGAGAATGAGGTGGACTGGTGGAACACCATCAACGAAGTCAAGAAACTGATCGATGCCAA
GAGAGACATGGGCAGAGTGTTTTGGAGCGGAGTGACCGCCGAGAAGAGAAACACCATCCTGGAAGGCTAC
AACTACCTGCCTAACGAGAACGACCACAAGAAGAGAGAGGGCAGCCTGGAAAACCCTAAGAAGCCCGCCA
AGAGACAGTTCGGCGACCTGCTGCTGTACCTGGAGAAGAAGTATGCCGGCGACTGGGGCAAAGTGTTCGA
TGAGGCCTGGGAGAGAATCGACAAGAAGATTGCCGGCCTGACCAGCCACATCGAGAGAGAGGAAGCCAGA
AACGCCGAGGACGCCCAGTCTAAAGCCGTGCTGACAGATTGGCTGAGAGCCAAGGCCAGCTTCGTGCTGG
AAAGGCTGAAAGAAATGGATGAGAAAGAGTTCTACGCCTGCGAGATCCAGCTGCAGAAGTGGTACGGGGA
CCTGAGAGGCAATCCCTTTGCCGTGGAAGCCGAGAACAGAGTGGTGGACATCAGCGGCTTTAGCATCGGC
TCTGACGGCCACTCCATCCAGTACAGGAACCTGCTGGCCTGGAAGTACCTGGAAAATGGCAAGAGAGAGT
TCTACCTGCTGATGAACTACGGCAAGAAGGGCAGAATCAGATTCACCGACGGCACCGACATCAAGAAAAG
CGGCAAGTGGCAGGGCCTGCTGTATGGCGGCGGAAAGGCCAAAGTGATCGACCTGACCTTCGATCCCGAC
GACGAGCAGCTGATCATTCTGCCTCTGGCCTTCGGCACCAGACAGGGCAGAGAGTTCATCTGGAACGATC
TGCTGTCCCTGGAAACCGGCCTGATCAAGCTGGCCAACGGCAGGGTGATCGAGAAAACCATCTACAACAA
GAAAATCGGCAGAGATGAGCCCGCACTGTTTGTGGCCCTGACCTTTGAGAGGAGAGAAGTGGTCGATCCC
AGCAACATCAAGCCCGTGAACCTGATCGGAGTGGACAGAGGCGAGAATATCCCTGCCGTGATTGCCCTGA
CAGACCCTGAGGGATGTCCCCTGCCTGAGTTTAAGGATAGCTCTGGCGGCCCTACCGACATCCTGAGAAT
CGGCGAGGGCTACAAAGAGAAGCAGAGAGCCATCCAGGCCGCCAAAGAGGTGGAACAGAGAAGAGCCGGC
GGATACAGCAGAAAGTTCGCCAGCAAGTCCAGAAACCTGGCCGATGACATGGTCAGGAACAGCGCCAGGG
ACCTGTTCTACCACGCCGTGACACATGATGCCGTGCTGGTGTTCGAGAACCTGTCAAGAGGCTTCGGCAG
ACAGGGAAAAAGAACCTTCATGACCGAGAGACAGTACACGAAGATGGAAGATTGGCTCACCGCCAAACTG
GCCTACGAGGGCCTGACAAGCAAGACCTACCTGTCCAAGACACTGGCCCAGTACACCTCCAAGACCTGCT
CCAATTGCGGCTTCACCATCACCACCGCCGACTACGATGGAATGCTCGTGAGACTGAAGAAAACCTCCGA
CGGCTGGGCCACCACACTGAACAACAAAGAGCTGAAAGCCGAGGGCCAGATCACCTACTACAACAGATAC
AAGAGGCAGACCGTCGAGAAAGAGCTGTCCGCCGAACTCGACAGACTGAGCGAGGAATCCGGCAACAACG
ACATCAGCAAGTGGACCAAGGGACGCAGAGATGAGGCCCTGTTCCTGCTGAAGAAGAGGTTCAGCCACAG
ACCTGTGCAAGAGCAGTTTGTGTGCCTGGATTGCGGCCACGAAGTGCACGCAGATGAACAGGCCGCTCTG
AATATCGCCAGAAGCTGGCTGTTCCTGAACAGCAACAGCACCGAGTTCAAGAGCTACAAGAGCGGCAAGC
AGCCTTTCGTTGGAGCCTGGCAGGCCTTCTACAAGAGAAGGCTCAAAGAAGTGTGGAAGCCCAACGCCAC
TAGTCCAAAAAAGAAGAGAAAGGTAGATTACAAAGATGACGATGACAAAGACTACAAGGATGATGATGAT
AAGGGATCCGGCGCAACAAACTTCTCTCTGCTGAAACAAGCCGGAGATGTCGAAGAGAATCCTGGACCGA
CCGAGTACAAGCCCACGGTGCGCCTCGCCACCCGCGACGACGTCCCCAGGGCCGTACGCACCCTCGCCGC
CGCGTTCGCCGACTACCCCGCCACGCGCCACACCGTCGATCCGGACCGCCACATCGAGCGGGTCACCGAG
CTGCAAGAACTCTTCCTCACGCGCGTCGGGCTCGACATCGGCAAGGTGTGGGTCGCGGACGACGGCGCCG
CGGTGGCGGTCTGGACCACGCCGGAGAGCGTCGAAGCGGGGGCGGTGTTCGCCGAGATCGGCCCGCGCAT
GGCCGAGTTGAGCGGTTCCCGGCTGGCCGCGCAGCAACAGATGGAAGGCCTCCTGGCGCCGCACCGGCCC
AAGGAGCCCGCGTGGTTCCTGGCCACCGTCGGAGTCTCGCCCGACCACCAGGGCAAGGGTCTGGGCAGCG
CCGTCGTGCTCCCCGGAGTGGAGGCGGCCGAGCGCGCCGGGGTGCCCGCCTTCCTGGAGACCTCCGCGCC
CCGCAACCTCCCCTTCTACGAGCGGCTCGGCTTCACCGTCACCGCCGACGTCGAGGTGCCCGAAGGACCG
CGCACCTGGTGCATGACCCGCAAGCCCGGTGCCTGAACGCGTTAAGAATTCCTAGAGCTCGCTGATCAGC
CTCGACTGTGCCTTCTAGTTGCCAGCCATCTGTTGTTTGCCCCTCCCCCGTGCCTTCCTTGACCCTGGAA
GGTGCCACTCCCACTGTCCTTTCCTAATAAAATGAGGAAATTGCATCGCATTGTCTGAGTAGGTGTCATT
CTATTCTGGGGGGTGGGGTGGGGCAGGACAGCAAGGGGGAGGATTGGGAAGAGAATAGCAGGCATGCTGG
GGAGCGGCCGCAGGAACCCCTAGTGATGGAGTTGGCCACTCCCTCTCTGCGCGCTCGCTCGCTCACTGAG
GCCGGGCGACCAAAGGTCGCCCGACGCCCGGGCTTTGCCCGGGCGGCCTCAGTGAGCGAGCGAGCGCGCA
GCTGCCTGCAGGGGCGCCTGATGCGGTATTTTCTCCTTACGCATCTGTGCGGTATTTCACACCGCATA
[142 nt withheld, positions 6019-6160]
C
[141 nt withheld, positions 6162-6302]
CCTTTGACGTTGGAGTCCACGTTCTTT
[37 nt withheld, positions 6330-6366]
ACCCTATCTCGGGCTATTCTTTTGATTTATAAGGGATTTTGCCGATTTCGGCCTATTGGTTAAAAAATGA
GCTGATTTAACAAAAATTTAACGCGAATTTTAACAAAATATTAACGTTTACAATTTTATGGTGCACTCTC
AGTACAATCTGCTCTGATGCCGCATAGTTAAGCCAGCCCCGACACCCGCCAACACCCGCTGACGCGCCCT
GACGGGCTTGTCTGCTCCCGGCATCCGCTTACAGACAAGCTGTGACCGTCTCCGGGAGCTGCATGTGTCA
GAGGTTTTCACCGTCATCACCGAAACGCGCGAGACGAAAGGGCCTCGTGATACGCCTATTTTTATAGGTT
AATGTCATGATAATAATGGTTTCTTAGACGTCAGGTGGCACTTTTCGGGGAAATGTGCGCGGAACCCCTA
TTTGTTTATTTTTCTAAATACATTCAAATATGTATCCGCTCATGAGACAATAACCCTGATAAATGCTTCA
ATAATATTGAAAAAGGAAGAGTATGAGTATTCAACATTTCCGTGTCGCCCTTATTCCCTTTTTTGCGGCA
TTTTGCCTTCCTGTTTTTGCTCACCCAGAAACGCTGGTGAAAGTAAAAGATGCTGAAGATCAGTTGGGTG
CACGAGTGGGTTACATCGAACTGGATCTCAACAGCGGTAAGATCCTTGAGAGTTTTCGCCCCGAAGAACG
TTTTCCAATGATGAGCACTTTTAAAGTTCTGCTATGTGGCGCGGTATTATCCCGTATTGACGCCGGGCAA
GAGCAACTCGGTCGCCGCATACACTATTCTCAGAATGACTTGGTTGAGTACTCACCAGTCACAGAAAAGC
ATCTTACGGATGGCATGACAGTAAGAGAATTATGCAGTGCTGCCATAACCATGAGTGATAACACTGCGGC
CAACTTACTTCTGACAACGATCGGAGGACCGAAGGAGCTAACCGCTTTTTTGCACAACATGGGGGATCAT
GTAACTCGCCTTGATCGTTGGGAACCGGAGCTGAATGAAGCCATACCAAACGACGAGCGTGACACCACGA
TGCCTGTAGCAATGGCAACAACGTTGCGCAAACTATTAACTGGCGAACTACTTACTCTAGCTTCCCGGCA
ACAATTAATAGACTGGATGGAGGCGGATAAAGTTGCAGGACCACTTCTGCGCTCGGCCCTTCCGGCTGGC
TGGTTTATTGCTGATAAATCTGGAGCCGGTGAGCGTGGAAGCCGCGGTATCATTGCAGCACTGGGGCCAG
ATGGTAAGCCCTCCCGTATCGTAGTTATCTACACGACGGGGAGTCAGGCAACTATGGATGAACGAAATAG
ACAGATCGCTGAGATAGGTGCCTCACTGATTAAGCATTGGTAACTGTCAGACCAAGTTTACTCATATATA
CTTTAGATTGATTTAAAACTTCATTTTTAATTTAAAAGGATCTAGGTGAAGATCCTTTTTGATAATCTCA
TGACCAAAATCCCTTAACGTGAGTTTTCGTTCCACTGAGCGTCAGACCCCGTAGAAAAGATCAAAGGATC
TTC
