Features (pLannotate 1.2.2; 17 found; start..end, strand, type, name):
     37..625     +  rep_origin     ori: high-copy-number ColE1/pMB1/pBR322/pUC origin of replication
    687..927     +  promoter       U6 promoter: RNA polymerase III promoter for human U6 snRNA
   1069..1354    +  enhancer       CMV enhancer: human cytomegalovirus immediate early enhancer; contains an 18-bp deletion relative to the standard CMV enhancer
   1457..1590    +  promoter       chicken β-actin promoter (fragment): No description available
   1591..1818    +  intron         hybrid intron: hybrid between chicken β-actin (CBA) and minute virus of mice (MMV) introns (Gray et al., 2011)
   4827..4847    +  CDS            SV40 NLS: nuclear localization signal of SV40 (simian virus 40) large T antigen
   4848..4864    +  CDS            5xFLAG (fragment): five tandem FLAG® epitope tags
   4875..4896    +  CDS            2xFLAG (fragment): two tandem FLAG® epitope tags
   4961..5558    +  CDS            PuroR (fragment): puromycin N-acetyltransferase; pac from Streptomyces; confers resistance to puromycin
   5598..5709    +  polyA_signal   bGH poly(A) signal: bovine growth hormone polyadenylation signal
   5814..5954    +  repeat_region  AAV2 ITR: inverted terminal repeat of adeno-associated virus serotype 2 inverted
   5959..6010    -  misc_feature   bom (fragment): basis of mobility region from pBR322
   6029..6484    +  rep_origin     f1 ori (sequence partly withheld): f1 bacteriophage origin of replication; arrow indicates direction of (+) strand synthesis
   6485..6534    -  misc_feature   bom (fragment): basis of mobility region from pBR322
   6636..6671    -  CDS            rop (fragment): Rop protein, which maintains plasmids at low copy number; rop
   6766..6870    +  promoter       AmpR promoter: bla
   6871..7731    +  CDS            AmpR: β-lactamase; bla; confers resistance to ampicillin, carbenicillin, and related antibiotics
>Addgene plasmid #180509 | pCAT079 | addgene full sequence | sequence record 364076 | Addgene NGS Result
AGCGTCAGACCCCGTAGAAAAGATCAAAGGATCTTCTTGAGATCCTTTTTTTCTGCGCGTAATCTGCTGC
TTGCAAACAAAAAAACCACCGCTACCAGCGGTGGTTTGTTTGCCGGATCAAGAGCTACCAACTCTTTTTC
CGAAGGTAACTGGCTTCAGCAGAGCGCAGATACCAAATACTGTTCTTCTAGTGTAGCCGTAGTTAGGCCA
CCACTTCAAGAACTCTGTAGCACCGCCTACATACCTCGCTCTGCTAATCCTGTTACCAGTGGCTGCTGCC
AGTGGCGATAAGTCGTGTCTTACCGGGTTGGACTCAAGACGATAGTTACCGGATAAGGCGCAGCGGTCGG
GCTGAACGGGGGGTTCGTGCACACAGCCCAGCTTGGAGCGAACGACCTACACCGAACTGAGATACCTACA
GCGTGAGCTATGAGAAAGCGCCACGCTTCCCGAAGGGAGAAAGGCGGACAGGTATCCGGTAAGCGGCAGG
GTCGGAACAGGAGAGCGCACGAGGGAGCTTCCAGGGGGAAACGCCTGGTATCTTTATAGTCCTGTCGGGT
TTCGCCACCTCTGACTTGAGCGTCGATTTTTGTGATGCTCGTCAGGGGGGCGGAGCCTATGGAAAAACGC
CAGCAACGCGGCCTTTTTACGGTTCCTGGCCTTTTGCTGGCCTTTTGCTCACATGTGAGGGCCTATTTCC
CATGATTCCTTCATATTTGCATATACGATACAAGGCTGTTAGAGAGATAATTGGAATTAATTTGACTGTA
AACACAAAGATATTAGTACAAAATACGTGACGTAGAAAGTAATAATTTCTTGGGTAGTTTGCAGTTTTAA
AATTATGTTTTAAAATGGACTATCATATGCTTACCGTAACTTGAAAGTATTTCGATTTCTTGGCTTTATA
TATCTTGTGGAAAGGACGAAACACCGGCGCTTTTATCTCATTACTTTGAGAGCCATCACCAGCGACTATG
TCGTATGGGTAAAGCGCTTATTTATCGGAGAAACCGATAAATAAGAAGCATCAAAGGGGTCTTCGAGAAG
ACCCTTTTTTTTGGTACCCGTTACATAACTTACGGTAAATGGCCCGCCTGGCTGACCGCCCAACGACCCC
CGCCCATTGACGTCAATAGTAACGCCAATAGGGACTTTCCATTGACGTCAATGGGTGGAGTATTTACGGT
AAACTGCCCACTTGGCAGTACATCAAGTGTATCATATGCCAAGTACGCCCCCTATTGACGTCAATGACGG
TAAATGGCCCGCCTGGCATTGTGCCCAGTACATGACCTTATGGGACTTTCCTACTTGGCAGTACATCTAC
GTATTAGTCATCGCTATTACCATGGTCGAGGTGAGCCCCACGTTCTGCTTCACTCTCCCCATCTCCCCCC
CCTCCCCACCCCCAATTTTGTATTTATTTATTTTTTAATTATTTTGTGCAGCGATGGGGGCGGGGGGGGG
GGGGGGGCGAGGCGGAGAGGTGCGGCGGCAGCCAATCAGAGCGGCGCGCTCCGAAAGTTTCCTTTTATGG
CGAGGCGGCGGCGGCGGCGGCCCTATAAAAAGCGAAGCGCGCGGCGGGCGGGAGTCGCTGCGCGCTGCCT
TCGCCCCGTGCCCCGCTCCGCCGCCGCCTCGCGCCGCCCGCCCCGGCTCTGACTGACCGCGTTACTCCCA
CAGGTGAGCGGGCGGGACGGCCCTTCTCCTCCGGGCTGTAATTAGCTGAGCAAGAGGTAAGGGTTTAAGG
GATGGTTGGTTGGTGGGGTATTAATGTTTAATTACCTGGAGCACCTGCCTGAAATCACTTTTTTTCAGGT
TGGACCGGTGCCACCATGGCCCCAAAGAAGAAGCGGAAGGTCAGCGAAAAGAGAATCAACAAGATCAGGA
AGAAGCTGAGCGCCGACAACGCCACCAAGCCTGTGTCTAGGAGTGGCCCCATGAAAACCCTGCTCGTCAG
AGTGATGACCGACGACCTGAAGAAGAGACTGGAAAAGAGGAGGAAGAAACCCGAAGTGATGCCCCAAGTG
ATCAGCAACAACGCCGCCAACAACCTGAGAATGCTGCTGGACGACTACACCAAGATGAAGGAAGCCATCC
TGCAGGTCTACTGGCAAGAGTTCAAGGACGACCACGTGGGCCTGATGTGCAAGTTTGCCCAGCCTGCCAG
CAAGAAGATCGACCAGAACAAGCTGAAGCCCGAGATGGACGAGAAGGGCAATCTGACCACAGCCGGCTTT
GCCTGCTCTCAGTGTGGCCAGCCTCTGTTCGTGTACAAGCTGGAACAGGTGTCCGAGAAAGGCAAGGCCT
ACACCAACTACTTCGGCAGATGTAACGTGGCCGAGCACGAGAAGCTGATTCTGCTGGCCCAGCTGAAACC
TGAGAAGGACTCTGATGAGGCCGTGACCTACAGCCTGGGCAAGTTTGGACAGAGAGCCCTGGACTTCTAC
AGCATCCACGTGACCAAAGAAAGCACACACCCCGTGAAGCCCCTGGCTCAGATCGCCGGCAATAGATACG
CCTCTGGACCTGTGGGCAAAGCCCTGTCCGATGCCTGCATGGGAACAATCGCCAGCTTCCTGAGCAAGTA
CCAGGACATCATCATCGAGCACCAGAAGGTGGTCAAGGGCAACCAGAAGAGACTGGAAAGCCTGAGGGAG
CTGGCCGGCAAAGAGAACCTGGAATACCCCAGCGTGACCCTGCCTCCTCAGCCTCACACAAAAGAAGGCG
TGGACGCCTACAACGAAGTGATCGCCAGAGTGAGAATGTGGGTCAACCTGAACCTGTGGCAGAAGCTGAA
ACTGTCCAGGGACGACGCCAAGCCTCTGCTGAGACTGAAGGGCTTCCCTAGCTTCCCCGTGGTGGAAAGA
AGGGAGAATGAGGTGGACTGGTGGAACACCATCAACGAAGTCAAGAAACTGATCGATGCCAAGAGAGACA
TGGGCAGAGTGTTTTGGAGCGGAGTGACCGCCGAGAAGAGAAACACCATCCTGGAAGGCTACAACTACCT
GCCTAACGAGAACGACCACAAGAAGAGAGAGGGCAGCCTGGAAAACCCTAAGAAGCCCGCCAAGAGACAG
TTCGGCGACCTGCTGCTGTACCTGGAGAAGAAGTATGCCGGCGACTGGGGCAAAGTGTTCGATGAGGCCT
GGGAGAGAATCGACAAGAAGATTGCCGGCCTGACCAGCCACATCGAGAGAGAGGAAGCCAGAAACGCCGA
GGACGCCCAGTCTAAAGCCGTGCTGACAGATTGGCTGAGAGCCAAGGCCAGCTTCGTGCTGGAAAGGCTG
AAAGAAATGGATGAGAAAGAGTTCTACGCCTGCGAGATCCAGCTGCAGAAGTGGTACGGGGACCTGAGAG
GCAATCCCTTTGCCGTGGAAGCCGAGAACAGAGTGGTGGACATCAGCGGCTTTAGCATCGGCTCTGACGG
CCACTCCATCCAGTACAGGAACCTGCTGGCCTGGAAGTACCTGGAAAATGGCAAGAGAGAGTTCTACCTG
CTGATGAACTACGGCAAGAAGGGCAGAATCAGATTCACCGACGGCACCGACATCAAGAAAAGCGGCAAGT
GGCAGGGCCTGCTGTATGGCGGCGGAAAGGCCAAAGTGATCGACCTGACCTTCGATCCCGACGACGAGCA
GCTGATCATTCTGCCTCTGGCCTTCGGCACCAGACAGGGCAGAGAGTTCATCTGGAACGATCTGCTGTCC
CTGGAAACCGGCCTGATCAAGCTGGCCAACGGCAGGGTGATCGAGAAAACCATCTACAACAAGAAAATCG
GCAGAGATGAGCCCGCACTGTTTGTGGCCCTGACCTTTGAGAGGAGAGAAGTGGTCGATCCCAGCAACAT
CAAGCCCGTGAACCTGATCGGAGTGGACAGAGGCGAGAATATCCCTGCCGTGATTGCCCTGACAGACCCT
GAGGGATGTCCCCTGCCTGAGTTTAAGGATAGCTCTGGCGGCCCTACCGACATCCTGAGAATCGGCGAGG
GCTACAAAGAGAAGCAGAGAGCCATCCAGGCCGCCAAAGAGGTGGAACAGAGAAGAGCCGGCGGATACAG
CAGAAAGTTCGCCAGCAAGTCCAGAAACCTGGCCGATGACATGGTCAGGAACAGCGCCAGGGACCTGTTC
TACCACGCCGTGACACATGATGCCGTGCTGGTGTTCGAGAACCTGTCAAGAGGCTTCGGCAGACAGGGAA
AAAGAACCTTCATGACCGAGAGACAGTACACGAAGATGGAAGATTGGCTCACCGCCAAACTGGCCTACGA
GGGCCTGACAAGCAAGACCTACCTGTCCAAGACACTGGCCCAGTACACCTCCAAGACCTGCTCCAATTGC
GGCTTCACCATCACCACCGCCGACTACGATGGAATGCTCGTGAGACTGAAGAAAACCTCCGACGGCTGGG
CCACCACACTGAACAACAAAGAGCTGAAAGCCGAGGGCCAGATCACCTACTACAACAGATACAAGAGGCA
GACCGTCGAGAAAGAGCTGTCCGCCGAACTCGACAGACTGAGCGAGGAATCCGGCAACAACGACATCAGC
AAGTGGACCAAGGGACGCAGAGATGAGGCCCTGTTCCTGCTGAAGAAGAGGTTCAGCCACAGACCTGTGC
AAGAGCAGTTTGTGTGCCTGGATTGCGGCCATGAAGTGCACGCAGATGAACAGGCCGCTCTGAATATCGC
CAGAAGCTGGCTGTTCCTGAACAGCAACAGCACCGAGTTCAAGAGCTACAAGAGCGGCAAGCAGCCTTTC
GTTGGAGCCTGGCAGGCCTTCTACAAGAGAAGGCTCAAAGAAGTGTGGAAGCCCAACGCCACTAGTCCAA
AAAAGAAGAGAAAGGTAGATTACAAAGATGACGATGACAAAGACTACAAGGATGATGATGATAAGGGATC
CGGCGCAACAAACTTCTCTCTGCTGAAACAAGCCGGAGATGTCGAAGAGAATCCTGGACCGACCGAGTAC
AAGCCCACGGTGCGCCTCGCCACCCGCGACGACGTCCCCAGGGCCGTACGCACCCTCGCCGCCGCGTTCG
CCGACTACCCCGCCACGCGCCACACCGTCGATCCGGACCGCCACATCGAGCGGGTCACCGAGCTGCAAGA
ACTCTTCCTCACGCGCGTCGGGCTCGACATCGGCAAGGTGTGGGTCGCGGACGACGGCGCCGCGGTGGCG
GTCTGGACCACGCCGGAGAGCGTCGAAGCGGGGGCGGTGTTCGCCGAGATCGGCCCGCGCATGGCCGAGT
TGAGCGGTTCCCGGCTGGCCGCGCAGCAACAGATGGAAGGCCTCCTGGCGCCGCACCGGCCCAAGGAGCC
CGCGTGGTTCCTGGCCACCGTCGGAGTCTCGCCCGACCACCAGGGCAAGGGTCTGGGCAGCGCCGTCGTG
CTCCCCGGAGTGGAGGCGGCCGAGCGCGCCGGGGTGCCCGCCTTCCTGGAGACCTCCGCGCCCCGCAACC
TCCCCTTCTACGAGCGGCTCGGCTTCACCGTCACCGCCGACGTCGAGGTGCCCGAAGGACCGCGCACCTG
GTGCATGACCCGCAAGCCCGGTGCCTGAACGCGTTAAGAATTCCTAGAGCTCGCTGATCAGCCTCGACTG
TGCCTTCTAGTTGCCAGCCATCTGTTGTTTGCCCCTCCCCCGTGCCTTCCTTGACCCTGGAAGGTGCCAC
TCCCACTGTCCTTTCCTAATAAAATGAGGAAATTGCATCGCATTGTCTGAGTAGGTGTCATTCTATTCTG
GGGGGTGGGGTGGGGCAGGACAGCAAGGGGGAGGATTGGGAAGAGAATAGCAGGCATGCTGGGGAGCGGC
CGCAGGAACCCCTAGTGATGGAGTTGGCCACTCCCTCTCTGCGCGCTCGCTCGCTCACTGAGGCCGGGCG
ACCAAAGGTCGCCCGACGCCCGGGCTTTGCCCGGGCGGCCTCAGTGAGCGAGCGAGCGCGCAGCTGCCTG
CAGGGGCGCCTGATGCGGTATTTTCTCCTTACGCATCTGTGCGGTATTTCACACCGCATA
[95 nt withheld, positions 6011-6105]
T
[46 nt withheld, positions 6107-6152]
C
[141 nt withheld, positions 6154-6294]
CCTTTGACGTTGGAGTCCACGTTCTTT
[37 nt withheld, positions 6322-6358]
ACTCTATCTCGGGCTATTCTTTTGATTTATAAGGGATTTTGCCGATTTCGGTCTATTGGTTAAAAAATGA
GCTGATTTAACAAAAATTTAACGCGAATTTTAACAAAATATTAACGTTTACAATTTTATGGTGCACTCTC
AGTACAATCTGCTCTGATGCCGCATAGTTAAGCCAGCCCCGACACCCGCCAACACCCGCTGACGCGCCCT
GACGGGCTTGTCTGCTCCCGGCATCCGCTTACAGACAAGCTGTGACCGTCTCCGGGAGCTGCATGTGTCA
GAGGTTTTCACCGTCATCACCGAAACGCGCGAGACGAAAGGGCCTCGTGATACGCCTATTTTTATAGGTT
AATGTCATGATAATAATGGTTTCTTAGACGTCAGGTGGCACTTTTCGGGGAAATGTGCGCGGAACCCCTA
TTTGTTTATTTTTCTAAATACATTCAAATATGTATCCGCTCATGAGACAATAACCCTGATAAATGCTTCA
ATAATATTGAAAAAGGAAGAGTATGAGTATTCAACATTTCCGTGTCGCCCTTATTCCCTTTTTTGCGGCA
TTTTGCCTTCCTGTTTTTGCTCACCCAGAAACGCTGGTGAAAGTAAAAGATGCTGAAGATCAGTTGGGTG
CACGAGTGGGTTACATCGAACTGGATCTCAACAGCGGTAAGATCCTTGAGAGTTTTCGCCCCGAAGAACG
TTTTCCAATGATGAGCACTTTTAAAGTTCTGCTATGTGGCGCGGTATTATCCCGTATTGACGCCGGGCAA
GAGCAACTCGGTCGCCGCATACACTATTCTCAGAATGACTTGGTTGAGTACTCACCAGTCACAGAAAAGC
ATCTTACGGATGGCATGACAGTAAGAGAATTATGCAGTGCTGCCATAACCATGAGTGATAACACTGCGGC
CAACTTACTTCTGACAACGATCGGAGGACCGAAGGAGCTAACCGCTTTTTTGCACAACATGGGGGATCAT
GTAACTCGCCTTGATCGTTGGGAACCGGAGCTGAATGAAGCCATACCAAACGACGAGCGTGACACCACGA
TGCCTGTAGCAATGGCAACAACGTTGCGCAAACTATTAACTGGCGAACTACTTACTCTAGCTTCCCGGCA
ACAATTAATAGACTGGATGGAGGCGGATAAAGTTGCAGGACCACTTCTGCGCTCGGCCCTTCCGGCTGGC
TGGTTTATTGCTGATAAATCTGGAGCCGGTGAGCGTGGAAGCCGCGGTATCATTGCAGCACTGGGGCCAG
ATGGTAAGCCCTCCCGTATCGTAGTTATCTACACGACGGGGAGTCAGGCAACTATGGATGAACGAAATAG
ACAGATCGCTGAGATAGGTGCCTCACTGATTAAGCATTGGTAACTGTCAGACCAAGTTTACTCATATATA
CTTTAGATTGATTTAAAACTTCATTTTTAATTTAAAAGGATCTAGGTGAAGATCCTTTTTGATAATCTCA
TGACCAAAATCCCTTAACGTGAGTTTTCGTTCCACTG
